Addgene plasmid #244074: pAAV.CAG.(ER).iGlucoSnFR2.H348H.HaloTag
Purpose: ER expression of green glucose sensor (high affinity) with non-responsive HaloTag
Depositing lab: Tim Brown & HHMI-JRC Tool Translation Team. Depositing organization: HHMI, Janelia Research Campus. Publication: iGlucoSnFR2: A genetically encoded fluorescent sensor for measuring intracellular or extracellular glucose in vivo in mouse brain. Marvin JS, Machler P, Meng C, Ates T, Patel RH, Adhikari R, Makurath MA, Ku Z, Feliciano D, Atasoy D, Cui G, Kleinfeld D, Brown TA. Sci Adv. 2025 Nov 14;11(46):eadz3889. doi: 10.1126/sciadv.adz3889. Epub 2025 Nov 12. PubMed 41223288.
Backbone
  Vector backbone: pAAV
  Vector type: AAV
Growth in bacteria
  Bacterial resistance: Ampicillin, 100 μg/mL
  Growth temperature: 37°C
  Growth strain: NEB Stable
  Copy number: High Copy
Gene/Insert
  Gene/Insert name: iGlucoSnFR2.H348H.HaloTag
  Species: M. musculus (mouse), Synthetic
  Tag / fusion protein: Calreticulin (N terminal on insert); HaloTag (C terminal on insert)
  Cloning method: Restriction Enzyme; 5′ cloning site Unknown (unknown if destroyed)
Terms and licenses: Academic/Nonprofit Terms; Industry Terms: Not Available to Industry
How to cite: pAAV.CAG.(ER).iGlucoSnFR2.H348H.HaloTag was a gift from Tim Brown & HHMI-JRC Tool Translation Team (Addgene plasmid # 244074 ; http://n2t.net/addgene:244074 ; RRID:Addgene_244074)
