[The description below was written by a language model from this plasmid's Addgene catalogue record and pLannotate feature annotations shown in this document.]
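Description:
pAAV.CAG.(ER).iGlucoSnFR2.H348H.HaloTag is an adeno-associated virus transfer plasmid of about 7.6 kb, built on a pAAV backbone and designed to express a green fluorescent glucose sensor in the endoplasmic reticulum of mammalian cells. It is propagated in E. coli through a high-copy ColE1/pUC-type origin and selected with ampicillin via the β-lactamase gene and its native promoter. An f1 phage origin is also present, and small lacI and lacZα fragments are cloning remnants. Two AAV2 inverted terminal repeats flank the expression cassette and provide the cis signals needed for replication and packaging of the intervening DNA into recombinant AAV particles. The listed recombination-deficient growth strain is a common choice for keeping such repeats stable.

Between the ITRs, expression is driven by a CAG-type promoter, annotated as a CMV enhancer fragment, the chicken β-actin promoter and chimeric intron fragments, which gives strong, broadly active transcription. The coding region is the high-affinity iGlucoSnFR2.H348H sensor. The feature table detects only its GFP-derived portion (called cEGFP), leaving the surrounding glucose-binding sequences and the N-terminal region unannotated. According to the catalogue entry, a calreticulin-derived element at the N terminus directs the protein to the ER, and a C-terminal HaloTag (annotated as the dhaA haloalkane dehalogenase from which it derives) is fused as a glucose-insensitive partner. Once labelled with a fluorescent HaloTag ligand, it can plausibly serve as a reference signal for normalising sensor fluorescence. A WPRE enhances transcript stability and expression, and an SV40 polyadenylation signal terminates the message. The construct is intended for imaging ER glucose, either by transfection or after packaging into AAV for in vivo delivery.
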