Features (pLannotate 1.2.2; 17 found; start..end, strand, type, name):
     61..194     +  repeat_region  AAV2 ITR: inverted terminal repeat of adeno-associated virus serotype 2 inverted
    188..244     -  CDS            lacI (fragment): lac repressor; lacI; The lac repressor binds to the lac operator to inhibit transcription in E. coli. This inhibition can be relieved by adding lactose or isopropyl-β-D-thiogalactopyranoside (IPTG).
    427..1015    -  rep_origin     ori: high-copy-number ColE1/pMB1/pBR322/pUC origin of replication
   1186..2046    -  CDS            AmpR: β-lactamase; bla; confers resistance to ampicillin, carbenicillin, and related antibiotics
   2047..2151    -  promoter       AmpR promoter: bla
   2204..2632    -  rep_origin     f1 ori (sequence partly withheld): f1 bacteriophage origin of replication; arrow indicates direction of (+) strand synthesis
   2637..2706    -  CDS            lacZα (fragment): LacZα fragment of β-galactosidase; lacZ fragment
   2701..2833    -  repeat_region  AAV2 ITR (fragment): inverted terminal repeat of adeno-associated virus serotype 2 inverted
   2896..3144    +  enhancer       CMV enhancer (fragment): human cytomegalovirus immediate early enhancer
   3146..3423    +  promoter       chicken β-actin promoter: No description available
   3424..3559    +  intron         hybrid intron (fragment): hybrid between chicken β-actin (CBA) and minute virus of mice (MMV) introns (Gray et al., 2011)
   3648..3778    +  intron         chimeric intron (fragment): chimera between introns from chicken β-actin and rabbit β-globin
   4883..5602    +  CDS            cEGFP: cEGFP is a basic (constitutively fluorescent) green fluorescent protein published in 2008, derived from Aequorea victoria.
   5867..6745    +  CDS            dhaA: DHAA_PSEPV - Experimental evidence at protein level: Swiss-Prot protein existence level 1. Catalyzes hydrolytic cleavage of carbon-halogen bonds in halogenated aliphatic compounds, leading to the formation of the corresponding primary alcohols, halide ions and protons. Has a broad substrate specificity, as it is able to dehalogenate mono- and di- chlorinated and brominated alkanes (up to at least C10), and the two isomers of 1,3-dichloropropene to 3-chloroallyl alcohol; the highest activity was found with 1,2-dibromoethane, while no activity was observed with the analog 1,2-dichloroethane. Fro
   6785..7373    +  misc_feature   WPRE: woodchuck hepatitis virus posttranscriptional regulatory element
   7416..7537    -  polyA_signal   SV40 poly(A) signal: SV40 polyadenylation signal
   7560..7628    -  CDS            large T antigen (fragment): large T antigen from SV40 (simian virus 40)
>Addgene plasmid #244074 | pAAV.CAG.(ER).iGlucoSnFR2.H348H.HaloTag | addgene full sequence | sequence record 487021 | Addgene NGS Result
GGATCTTCCTAGAGCATGGCTACGTAGATAAGTAGCATGGCGGGTTAATCATTAACTACAAGGAACCCCT
AGTGATGGAGTTGGCCACTCCCTCTCTGCGCGCTCGCTCGCTCACTGAGGCCGGGCGACCAAAGGTCGCC
CGACGCCCGGGCTTTGCCCGGGCGGCCTCAGTGAGCGAGCGAGCGCGCAGCTGCATTAATGAATCGGCCA
ACGCGCGGGGAGAGGCGGTTTGCGTATTGGGCGCTCTTCCGCTTCCTCGCTCACTGACTCGCTGCGCTCG
GTCGTTCGGCTGCGGCGAGCGGTATCAGCTCACTCAAAGGCGGTAATACGGTTATCCACAGAATCAGGGG
ATAACGCAGGAAAGAACATGTGAGCAAAAGGCCAGCAAAAGGCCAGGAACCGTAAAAAGGCCGCGTTGCT
GGCGTTTTTCCATAGGCTCCGCCCCCCTGACGAGCATCACAAAAATCGACGCTCAAGTCAGAGGTGGCGA
AACCCGACAGGACTATAAAGATACCAGGCGTTTCCCCCTGGAAGCTCCCTCGTGCGCTCTCCTGTTCCGA
CCCTGCCGCTTACCGGATACCTGTCCGCCTTTCTCCCTTCGGGAAGCGTGGCGCTTTCTCATAGCTCACG
CTGTAGGTATCTCAGTTCGGTGTAGGTCGTTCGCTCCAAGCTGGGCTGTGTGCACGAACCCCCCGTTCAG
CCCGACCGCTGCGCCTTATCCGGTAACTATCGTCTTGAGTCCAACCCGGTAAGACACGACTTATCGCCAC
TGGCAGCAGCCACTGGTAACAGGATTAGCAGAGCGAGGTATGTAGGCGGTGCTACAGAGTTCTTGAAGTG
GTGGCCTAACTACGGCTACACTAGAAGAACAGTATTTGGTATCTGCGCTCTGCTGAAGCCAGTTACCTTC
GGAAAAAGAGTTGGTAGCTCTTGATCCGGCAAACAAACCACCGCTGGTAGCGGTGGTTTTTTTGTTTGCA
AGCAGCAGATTACGCGCAGAAAAAAAGGATCTCAAGAAGATCCTTTGATCTTTTCTACGGGGTCTGACGC
TCAGTGGAACGAAAACTCACGTTAAGGGATTTTGGTCATGAGATTATCAAAAAGGATCTTCACCTAGATC
CTTTTAAATTAAAAATGAAGTTTTAAATCAATCTAAAGTATATATGAGTAAACTTGGTCTGACAGTTACC
AATGCTTAATCAGTGAGGCACCTATCTCAGCGATCTGTCTATTTCGTTCATCCATAGTTGCCTGACTCCC
CGTCGTGTAGATAACTACGATACGGGAGGGCTTACCATCTGGCCCCAGTGCTGCAATGATACCGCGAGAC
CCACGCTCACCGGCTCCAGATTTATCAGCAATAAACCAGCCAGCCGGAAGGGCCGAGCGCAGAAGTGGTC
CTGCAACTTTATCCGCCTCCATCCAGTCTATTAATTGTTGCCGGGAAGCTAGAGTAAGTAGTTCGCCAGT
TAATAGTTTGCGCAACGTTGTTGCCATTGCTACAGGCATCGTGGTGTCACGCTCGTCGTTTGGTATGGCT
TCATTCAGCTCCGGTTCCCAACGATCAAGGCGAGTTACATGATCCCCCATGTTGTGCAAAAAAGCGGTTA
GCTCCTTCGGTCCTCCGATCRTTGTCAGAAGTAAGTTGGCCGCAGTGTTATCACTCATGGTTATGGCAGC
ACTGCATAATTCTCTTACTGTCATGCCATCCGTAAGATGCTTTTCTGTGACTGGTGAGTACTCAACCAAG
TCATTCTGAGAATAGTGTATGCGGCGACCGAGTTGCTCTTGCCCGGCGTCAATACGGGATAATACCGCGC
CACATAGCAGAACTTTAAAAGTGCTCATCATTGGAAAACGTTCTTCGGGGCGAAAACTCTCAAGGATCTT
ACCGCTGTTGAGATCCAGTTCGATGTAACCCACTCGTGCACCCAACTGATCTTCAGCATCTTTTACTTTC
ACCAGCGTTTCTGGGTGAGCAAAAACAGGAAGGCAAAATGCCGCAAAAAAGGGAATAAGGGCGACACGGA
AATGTTGAATACTCATACTCTTCCTTTTTCAATATTATTGAAGCATTTATCAGGGTTATTGTCTCATGAG
CGGATACATATTTGAATGTATTTAGAAAAATAAACAAATAGGGGTTCCGCGCACATTTCCCCGAAAAGTG
CCACCTAAATTGTAAGCGTTAATATTTTGTTAAAATTCGCGTTAAATTTTTGTTAAATCAGCTCATTTTT
TAACCAATAGGCCGAAATCGGCAAAATCCCTTATAAATCAAAAGAATAGACCGAGATAGGGT
[37 nt withheld, positions 2303-2339]
AAAGAACGTGGACTCCAACGTCAAAGG
[49 nt withheld, positions 2367-2415]
T
[91 nt withheld, positions 2417-2507]
G
[124 nt withheld, positions 2509-2632]
CCCATTCGCCATTCAGGCTGCGCAACTGTTGGGAAGGGCGATCGGTGCGGGCCTCTTCGCTATTACGCCA
GCTGCGCGCTCGCTCGCTCACTGAGGCCGCCCGGGCAAAGCCCGGGCGTCGGGCGACCTTTGGTCGCCCG
GCCTCAGTGAGCGAGCGAGCGCGCAGAGAGGGAGTGGCCAACTCCATCACTAGGGGTTCCTTGTAGTTAA
TGATTAACCCGCCATGCTACTTATCTACGTAGCCATGCTCTAGGAAGATCGTACCATTGACGTCAATAAT
GACGTATGTTCCCATAGTAACGCCAATAGGGACTTTCCATTGACGTCAATGGGTGGAGTATTTACGGTAA
ACTGCCCACTTGGCAGTACATCAAGTGTATCATATGCCAAGTACGCCCCCTATTGACGTCAATGACGGTA
AATGGCCCGCCTGGCATTATGCCCAGTACATGACCTTATGGGACTTTCCTACTTGGCAGTACATCTACGT
ATTAGTCATCGCTATTACCATGGTCGAGGTGAGCCCCACGTTCTGCTTCACTCTCCCCATCTCCCCCCCC
TCCCCACCCCCAATTTTGTATTTATTTATTTTTTAATTATTTTGTGCAGCGATGGGGGCGGGGGGGGGGG
GGGGGCGCGCGCCAGGCGGGGCGGGGCGGGGCGAGGGGCGGGGCGGGGCGAGGCGGAGAGGTGCGGCGGC
AGCCAATCAGAGCGGCGCGCTCCGAAAGTTTCCTTTTATGGCGAGGCGGCGGCGGCGGCGGCCCTATAAA
AAGCGAAGCGCGCGGCGGGCGGGAGTCGCTGCGCGCTGCCTTCGCCCCGTGCCCCGCTCCGCCGCCGCCT
CGCGCCGCCCGCCCCGGCTCTGACTGACCGCGTTACTCCCACAGGTGAGCGGGCGGGACGGCCCTTCTCC
TCCGGGCTGTAATTAGCGCTTGGTTTAATGACGGCTTGTTTCTTTTCTGTGGCTGCGTGAAAGCCTTGAG
GGGCTCCGGGAGGGCCCTTTGTGCGGGGGGAGCGGCTCGGGGCTGTCCGCGGGGGGACGGCTGCCTTCGG
GGGGGACGGGGCAGGGCGGGGTTCGGCTTCTGGCGTGTGACCGGCGGCTCTAGAGCCTCTGCTAACCATG
TTCATGCCTTCTTCTTTTTCCTACAGCTCCTGGGCAACGTGCTGGTTATTGTGCTGTCTCATCATTTTGG
CAAAGAATTGGATCCCGCCACCATGCTGCTATCCGTGCCGCTGCTGCTCGGCCTCCTCGGCCTGGCCATC
GCCAGATCTAAGCTGGAGATTTTCTCTTGGTGGGCTGGGGATGAAGGCCCTGCCCTGGAGGCACTCATCA
GACTGTATAAACAGAAGTATCCTGGAGTAGAGGTGATAAACGCCACTGTCACCGGAGGTGCCGGTGTAAA
TGCTCGCGCTGTCCTTAAGACAAGGATGCTTGGTGGTGATCCTCCTGATACATTTCAAGTTGCAGCAGGG
ATGGAGTTGATAGGCACATGGGTGGTGGCTAACAGAATGGAGGATCTCAGCGCCTTGTTTCGACAAGAGG
GTTGGCTTCAAGCCTTCCCCAAGGGCCTTATTGATCTGATTAGTTATAAAGGTGGTATATGGAGTGTGCC
CGTTAATATTCACAGGTCAAACGTAATGTGGTATTTGCCTGCAAAGCTAAAAGAGTGGGGAGTTAACCCC
CCACGGACTTGGGATGAGTTTCTTGCCACCTGTCAAACACTTAAACAAAAGGGTCTGGAAGCTCCACTGG
CTCTCGGGGAAAATTGGACACAACAACACCTCTGGGAGAGTGTCGCCTTGGCTGTATTGGGGCCTGATGA
TTGGAATAATCTGTGGAATGGGAAGCTGAAGTTCACAGACCCTAAAGCAGTTAGGGCATGGGAAGTCTTT
GGCCGCGTTTTGGACTGTGCCAACAAGGATGCAGCAGGCTTGTCTTGGCAGCAAGCTGTCGATCGGGTAG
TACAGGGGAAAGCCGCTTTTAACGTAATGGGCGACTGGGCAGCAGGATATATGACTACCACTCTCAAGTT
GAAGCCTGGTACAGATTTCGCATGGGCACCAAGTCCCGGGACACAGGGCGTCTTTATGATGGTTTCCGAC
TCTTTCGGACTTCCCAAAGGAGCCAAAAATCGACAAAACGCTATCAACTGGCTTCGATTGGTCGGCTCTA
AAGAAGGTCAAGATACATTCAACCCACTGAAAGGGTCCATCGCTGCTCGGCTCGATAGCGACCCAAGCAA
GTATCCGTGTAACGTCTATATCACCGCCGACAAGCAGAAGAACGGCATCAAGGCGAACTTCAAGATCCGC
CACAACGTGGAGGACGGCAGCGTGCAGCTCGCCGACCACTACCAGCAGAACACCCCCATCGGCGACGGCC
CCGTGCTGCTGCCCGACAACCACTACCTGGTGACCCAGTCCGTGCTGAGCAAAGACCCCAACGAGAAGCG
CGATCACATGGTCCTGCTGGAGTTCGTGACCGCCGCCGGGATCACTCTCGGCATGGACGAGCTGTACAAG
GGCGGTACCGGAGGGAGCATGAGCAAGGGCGAGGAGCTGTTCACCGGGGTGGTGCCCATCCTGGTCGAGC
TGGACGGCGACGTAAACGGCCACAAGTTCAGCGTGCGCGGCGAGGGCGAGGGCGATGCCACCAACGGCAA
GCTGACCCTGAAGTTCATCTGCACCACCGGCAAGCTGCCCGTGCCCTGGCCCACCCTCGTGACCACCCTG
ACCTACGGCGTGCAGTGCTTCAGCCGCTACCCCGACCACATGAAGCAGCACGACTTCTTCAAGTCCGCCA
TGCCCGAAGGCTACGTCCAGGAGCGCACCATCAGCTTCAAGGACGACGGCACCTACAAGACCCGCGCCGA
GGTGAAGTTCGAGGGCGACACCCTGGTGAACCGCATCGAGCTGAAGGGCATCGACTTCAAGGAGGACGGC
AACATCCTGGGGCACAAGCTGGAGTACAACTTTAACAACCCCAACGCATACGGACAGAGTGCAATGCGAG
ATTGGCGGAGTAATCGCATCGTTGGCTCCCTGGTACACGGAGCAGTGGCCCCTGAAAGCTCCATGTCACA
ATTCGGAACAGTAATGGAAATTTTCCTGCAAACACGCAACCCACAAGCAGCAGCAAATGCAGCACAAGCT
ATTGCTGACCAAGTTGGCCTGGGTCGCCTTGGTCAGCTGCAGGGCGGAGGCTCGGGCGGAGGTGGGTCGG
GTGGCGGCGGATCAATGGCCGAGATCGGCACCGGCTTCCCCTTCGACCCCCACTACGTGGAGGTGCTGGG
CGAGCGCATGCACTACGTTGACGTGGGCCCCCGCGACGGCACCCCCGTGCTGTTCCTGCACGGCAACCCC
ACCAGCAGCTACGTGTGGCGCAACATCATCCCCCACGTGGCCCCCACCCACCGCACTATCGCCCCCGACC
TGATCGGCATGGGCAAGAGCGACAAGCCCGACCTGGGCTACTTCTTCGACGACCACGTGCGCTTCATGGA
CGCCTTCATCGAGGCCCTGGGCCTGGAGGAGGTGGTGCTGGTGATCCACGACTGGGGCAGCGCCCTGGGC
TTCCACTGGGCCAAGCGCAACCCCGAGCGCGTGAAGGGCATCGCCTTCATGGAGTTCATCCGCCCCATCC
CCACCTGGGACGAGTGGCCCGAGTTCGCCCGCGAGACCTTCCAGGCCTTCCGCACCACCGACGTGGGCCG
CAAGCTGATCATCGACCAGAACGTGTTCATCGAGGGCACCCTGCCCATGGGCGTGGTGCGCCCCCTGACC
GAGGTGGAGATGGACCACTACCGCGAGCCCTTCCTGAACCCCGTGGACCGCGAGCCCCTGTGGCGCTTCC
CCAACGAGCTGCCCATCGCCGGCGAGCCCGCCAACATCGTGGCCCTGGTGGAGGAGTACATGGACTGGCT
GCACCAGAGCCCCGTGCCCAAGCTGCTGTTCTGGGGCACCCCCGGCGTGCTGATCCCCCCCGCCGAGGCC
GCCCGCCTGGCCAAGAGCCTGCCCAACGTTAAGGCCGTGGACATCGGCCCCGGCCTGAACCTGCTCCAGG
AGGACAACCCCGACCTGATCGGCAGCGAGATCGCCCGCTGGCTGAGCACCCTCGAGATCAGCGGCAAAGA
TGAGTTGTAGAAGCTTATCGATAATCAACCTCTGGATTACAAAATTTGTGAAAGATTGACTGGTATTCTT
AACTATGTTGCTCCTTTTACGCTATGTGGATACGCTGCTTTAATGCCTTTGTATCATGCTATTGCTTCCC
GTATGGCTTTCATTTTCTCCTCCTTGTATAAATCCTGGTTGCTGTCTCTTTATGAGGAGTTGTGGCCCGT
TGTCAGGCAACGTGGCGTGGTGTGCACTGTGTTTGCTGACGCAACCCCCACTGGTTGGGGCATTGCCACC
ACCTGTCAGCTCCTTTCCGGGACTTTCGCTTTCCCCCTCCCTATTGCCACGGCGGAACTCATCGCCGCCT
GCCTTGCCCGCTGCTGGACAGGGGCTCGGCTGTTGGGCACTGACAATTCCGTGGTGTTGTCGGGGAAATC
ATCGTCCTTTCCTTGGCTGCTCGCCTGTGTTGCCACCTGGATTCTGCGCGGGACGTCCTTCTGCTACGTC
CCTTCGGCCCTCAATCCAGCGGACCTTCCTTCCCGCGGCCTGCTGCCGGCTCTGCGGCCTCTTCCGCGTC
TTCGCCTTCGCCCTCAGACGAGTCGGATCTCCCTTTGGGCCGCCTCCCCGCATCGATACCGTCGACCCGG
GCGGCCGCTTCGAGCAGACATGATAAGATACATTGATGAGTTTGGACAAACCACAACTAGAATGCAGTGA
AAAAAATGCTTTATTTGTGAAATTTGTGATGCTATTGCTTTATTTGTAACCATTATAAGCTGCAATAAAC
AAGTTAACAACAACAATTGCATTCATTTTATGTTTCAGGTTCAGGGGGAGATGTGGGAGGTTTTTTAAAG
CAAGTAAAACCTCTACAAATGTGGTAAAATCGATAA
